Addgene plasmid #81310: pDONR223_PPIAL4G_p.N35H
Purpose: Gateway Donor vector containing PPIAL4G , part of the Target Accelerator Plasmid Collection.
Depositing lab: Jesse Boehm & William Hahn & David Root. Depositing organization: Broad Institute. Publication: Systematic Functional Interrogation of Rare Cancer Variants Identifies Oncogenic Alleles. Kim E, Ilic N, Shrestha Y, Zou L, Kamburov A, Zhu C, Yang X, Lubonja R, Tran N, Nguyen C, Lawrence MS, Piccioni F, Bagul M, Doench JG, Chouinard CR, Wu X, Hogstrom L, Natoli T, Tamayo P, Horn H, Corsello SM, Lage K, Root DE, Subramanian A, Golub TR, Getz G, Boehm JS, Hahn WC. Cancer Discov. 2016 Jul;6(7):714-26. doi: 10.1158/2159-8290.CD-16-0160. Epub 2016 May 4. PubMed 27147599.
Backbone
  Vector backbone: pDONR223
  Backbone manufacturer: Invitrogen
  Backbone size w/o insert (bp): 2790
  Vector type: Gateway Entry vector
Growth in bacteria
  Bacterial resistance: Spectinomycin, 50 μg/mL
  Growth temperature: 37°C
  Growth strain: DH5alpha
  Copy number: High Copy
Gene/Insert
  Gene/Insert name: PPIAL4G
  Species: H. sapiens (human)
  Mutation: I6V, Q24L, N35H, H69R
  GenBank ID: NM_001123068.1
  Entrez Gene: PPIAL4G (a.k.a. COAS-2)
  Promoter: None
  Cloning method: Gateway Cloning
  Sequencing primers: 5′ M13pUC-fwd; 3′ M13-Rev
Terms and licenses: Academic/Nonprofit Terms; Industry Terms: Not Available to Industry
Depositor comments: Open state: NO stop codon immediately follows insert
How to cite: pDONR223_PPIAL4G_p.N35H was a gift from Jesse Boehm & William Hahn & David Root (Addgene plasmid # 81310 ; http://n2t.net/addgene:81310 ; RRID:Addgene_81310)
