[The description below was written by a language model from this plasmid's Addgene catalogue record and pLannotate feature annotations shown in this document.]
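Description:
pDONR223_PPIAL4G_p.N35H is a Gateway entry clone built on the Invitrogen pDONR223 backbone, carrying a variant open reading frame of human PPIAL4G (also known as COAS-2), a peptidylprolyl isomerase A-like family member. It is a small bacterial plasmid of about 3.3 kb, replicated in E. coli from a high-copy ColE1/pUC-type origin and selected with spectinomycin through the aadA (SmR) aminoglycoside adenylyltransferase gene, which appears to be driven by a fragment of the class 1 integron Pc promoter. rrnB T1 and T2 terminators sit upstream of the cloning region and help insulate it from read-through transcription. The short lacZα, lacI and gentamicin-resistance fragments in the annotation are backbone remnants rather than functional genes.

The roughly 490 bp coding sequence is flanked by two attL recombination sites, which the automated annotation labels as attL3 on both sides. These sites allow LR Clonase-mediated transfer of the ORF into any compatible destination vector. The annotation tool matched the insert to the closely related paralogue PPIAL4A, whereas the catalogue identifies it as PPIAL4G. The clone is named for the N35H substitution, and the record also lists I6V, Q24L and H69R relative to the reference. The insert has no promoter of its own, so the plasmid is a shuttle and storage vector rather than an expression construct; a T7 promoter lies just outside one attL site. The ORF is in the "open" configuration, with no stop codon after the insert, so C-terminal tags encoded by a destination vector can be fused in frame. The clone belongs to the Target Accelerator Plasmid Collection, assembled for systematic functional testing of rare cancer-associated alleles.
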