Features (pLannotate 1.2.2; 12 found; start..end, strand, type, name):
     38..74      -  CDS            lacZα (fragment): LacZα fragment of β-galactosidase; lacZ fragment
     91..186     +  protein_bind   attL3: mutant version of attL; recombination site for the Gateway® LR reaction LR Clonase™
    192..683     +  CDS            PPIAL4A: PAL4A_HUMAN - Also known as COAS2 From Homo sapiens (Human).
    688..783     -  protein_bind   attL3: mutant version of attL; recombination site for the Gateway® LR reaction LR Clonase™
    802..820     -  promoter       T7 promoter: promoter for bacteriophage T7 RNA polymerase
   1010..1033    +  promoter       Pc promoter (fragment): intI1 (promoter lies within the coding sequence); class 1 integron promoter
   1209..1265    +  CDS            GmR (fragment): gentamycin acetyltransferase; aacC1; confers resistance to gentamycin
   1272..2063    +  CDS            SmR: aminoglycoside adenylyltransferase (Murphy, 1985); aadA; confers resistance to spectinomycin and streptomycin
   2156..2744    +  rep_origin     ori: high-copy-number ColE1/pMB1/pBR322/pUC origin of replication
   2927..3019    +  CDS            lacI (fragment): lac repressor; lacI; The lac repressor binds to the lac operator to inhibit transcription in E. coli. This inhibition can be relieved by adding lactose or isopropyl-β-D-thiogalactopyranoside (IPTG).
   3074..3101    -  terminator     rrnB T2 terminator: transcription terminator T2 from the E. coli rrnB gene
   3233..3276    +  terminator     rrnB T1 terminator: Escherichia coli rrnB; transcription terminator T1 from the E. coli rrnB gene
>Addgene plasmid #81310 | pDONR223_PPIAL4G_p.N35H | addgene full sequence | sequence record 168421 | Addgene NGS Result
GGCAGTTCCCTACTCTCGCGTTAACGCTAGCATGGATGTTTTCCCAGTCACGACGTTGTAAAACGACGGC
CAGTCTTAAGCTCGGGCCCCAAATAATGATTTTATTTTGACTGATAGTGACCTGTTCGTTGCAACAAATT
GATGAGCAATGCTTTTTTATAATGACAACTTTGTACAAAAAAGTTGGCACCATGGTCAACTCCGTCGTCT
TTTTTGACATCACCGTCGACGGCAAGCCCTTGGGCCGCATCTCCATCAAACTGTTTGCAGACAAGATTCC
AAAGACAGCAGAACACTTTCGTGCTCTGAGCACTGGAGAGAAAGGATTTCGTTATAAGGGTTCCTGCTTT
CACAGAATTATTCCAGGGTTTATGTGTCAGGGTGGTGACTTCACACGCCCTAATGGCACCGGTGACAAGT
CCATCTATGGGGAGAAATTTGATGATGAGAACCTCATCCGAAAGCATACAGGTTCTGGCATCTTGTCCAT
GGCAAATGCTGGACCCAACACAAATGGTTCCCAGTTTTTCATCTGCACTGCCAAGACTGAGTGGTTGGAT
GGCAAGCATGTGGCCTTTGGCAAGGTGAAAGAACGTGTGAATATTGTGGAAGCCATGGAGCACTTTGGGT
ACAGGAATAGCAAGACCAGCAAGAAGATCACCATTGCTGACTGTGGACAATTCTTGCCAACTTTCTTGTA
CAAAGTTGGCATTATAAGAAAGCATTGCTTATCAATTTGTTGCAACGAACAGGTCACTATCAGTCAAAAT
AAAATCATTATTTGCCATCCAGCTGATATCCCCTATAGTGAGTCGTATTACATGGTCATAGCTGTTTCCT
GGCAGCTCTGGCCCGTGTCTCAAAATCTCTGATGTTACATTGCACAAGATAAAAATATATCATCATGCCT
CCTCTAGACCAGCCAGGACAGAAATGCCTCGACTTCGCTGCTACCCAAGGTTGCCGGGTGACGCACACCG
TGGAAACGGATGAAGGCACGAACCCAGTGGACATAAGCCTGTTCGGTTCGTAAGCTGTAATGCAAGTAGC
GTATGCGCTCACGCAACTGGTCCAGAACCTTGACCGAACGCAGCGGTGGTAACGGCGCAGTGGCGGTTTT
CATGGCTTGTTATGACTGTTTTTTTGGGGTACAGTCTATGCCTCGGGCATCCAAGCAGCAAGCGCGTTAC
GCCGTGGGTCGATGTTTGATGTTATGGAGCAGCAACGATGTTACGCAGCAGGGCAGTCGCCCTAAAACAA
AGTTAAACATTATGAGGGAAGCGGTGATCGCCGAAGTATCGACTCAACTATCAGAGGTAGTTGGCGTCAT
CGAGCGCCATCTCGAACCGACGTTGCTGGCCGTACATTTGTACGGCTCCGCAGTGGATGGCGGCCTGAAG
CCACACAGTGATATTGATTTGCTGGTTACGGTGACCGTAAGGCTTGATGAAACAACGCGGCGAGCTTTGA
TCAACGACCTTTTGGAAACTTCGGCTTCCCCTGGAGAGAGCGAGATTCTCCGCGCTGTAGAAGTCACCAT
TGTTGTGCACGACGACATCATTCCGTGGCGTTATCCAGCTAAGCGCGAACTGCAATTTGGAGAATGGCAG
CGCAATGACATTCTTGCAGGTATCTTCGAGCCAGCCACGATCGACATTGATCTGGCTATCTTGCTGACAA
AAGCAAGAGAACATAGCGTTGCCTTGGTAGGTCCAGCGGCGGAGGAACTCTTTGATCCGGTTCCTGAACA
GGATCTATTTGAGGCGCTAAATGAAACCTTAACGCTATGGAACTCGCCGCCCGACTGGGCTGGCGATGAG
CGAAATGTAGTGCTTACGTTGTCCCGCATTTGGTACAGCGCAGTAACCGGCAAAATCGCGCCGAAGGATG
TCGCTGCCGACTGGGCAATGGAGCGCCTGCCGGCCCAGTATCAGCCCGTCATACTTGAAGCTAGACAGGC
TTATCTTGGACAAGAAGAAGATCGCTTGGCCTCGCGCGCAGATCAGTTGGAAGAATTTGTCCACTACGTG
AAAGGCGAGATCACCAAGGTAGTCGGCAAATAACCCTCGAGCCACCCATGACCAAAATCCCTTAACGTGA
GTTACGCGTCGTTCCACTGAGCGTCAGACCCCGTAGAAAAGATCAAAGGATCTTCTTGAGATCCTTTTTT
TCTGCGCGTAATCTGCTGCTTGCAAACAAAAAAACCACCGCTACCAGCGGTGGTTTGTTTGCCGGATCAA
GAGCTACCAACTCTTTTTCCGAAGGTAACTGGCTTCAGCAGAGCGCAGATACCAAATACTGTTCTTCTAG
TGTAGCCGTAGTTAGGCCACCACTTCAAGAACTCTGTAGCACCGCCTACATACCTCGCTCTGCTAATCCT
GTTACCAGTGGCTGCTGCCAGTGGCGATAAGTCGTGTCTTACCGGGTTGGACTCAAGACGATAGTTACCG
GATAAGGCGCAGCGGTCGGGCTGAACGGGGGGTTCGTGCACACAGCCCAGCTTGGAGCGAACGACCTACA
CCGAACTGAGATACCTACAGCGTGAGCTATGAGAAAGCGCCACGCTTCCCGAAGGGAGAAAGGCGGACAG
GTATCCGGTAAGCGGCAGGGTCGGAACAGGAGAGCGCACGAGGGAGCTTCCAGGGGGAAACGCCTGGTAT
CTTTATAGTCCTGTCGGGTTTCGCCACCTCTGACTTGAGCGTCGATTTTTGTGATGCTCGTCAGGGGGGC
GGAGCCTATGGAAAAACGCCAGCAACGCGGCCTTTTTACGGTTCCTGGCCTTTTGCTGGCCTTTTGCTCA
CATGTTCTTTCCTGCGTTATCCCCTGATTCTGTGGATAACCGTATTACCGCCTTTGAGTGAGCTGATACC
GCTCGCCGCAGCCGAACGACCGAGCGCAGCGAGTCAGTGAGCGAGGAAGCGGAAGAGCGCCCAATACGCA
AACCGCCTCTCCCCGCGCGTTGGCCGATTCATTAATGCAGCTGGCACGACAGGTTTCCCGACTGGAAAGC
GGGCAGTGAGCGCAACGCAATTAATACGCGTACCGCTAGCCAGGAAGAGTTTGTAGAAACGCAAAAAGGC
CATCCGTCAGGATGGCCTTCTGCTTAGTTTGATGCCTGGCAGTTTATGGCGGGCGTCCTGCCCGCCACCC
TCCGGGCCGTTGCTTCACAACGTTCAAATCCGCTCCCGGCGGATTTGTCCTACTCAGGAGAGCGTTCACC
GACAAACAACAGATAAAACGAAAGGCCCAGTCTTCCGACTGAGCCTTTCGTTTTATTTGATGCCT
