>Addgene plasmid #81310 | pDONR223_PPIAL4G_p.N35H | depositor partial sequence | sequence record 154629 | Insert sequence
ATGGTCAACTCCGTCGTCTTTTTTGACATCACCGTCGACGGCAAGCCCTTGGGCCGCATCTCCATCAAAC
TGTTTGCAGACAAGATTCCAAAGACAGCAGAACACTTTCGTGCTCTGAGCACTGGAGAGAAAGGATTTCG
TTATAAGGGTTCCTGCTTTCACAGAATTATTCCAGGGTTTATGTGTCAGGGTGGTGACTTCACACGCCCT
AATGGCACCGGTGACAAGTCCATCTATGGGGAGAAATTTGATGATGAGAACCTCATCCGAAAGCATACAG
GTTCTGGCATCTTGTCCATGGCAAATGCTGGACCCAACACAAATGGTTCCCAGTTTTTCATCTGCACTGC
CAAGACTGAGTGGTTGGATGGCAAGCATGTGGCCTTTGGCAAGGTGAAAGAACGTGTGAATATTGTGGAA
GCCATGGAGCACTTTGGGTACAGGAATAGCAAGACCAGCAAGAAGATCACCATTGCTGACTGTGGACAAT
TC
